>Addgene plasmid #58306 | pSEVA12DKR-J | depositor full sequence | sequence record 89818 | pSEVA12DKR-J sequence 8156 bps
TTAATTAAGCACCGGTGGAGTGACGACCTTCAGCACGTTCGTACTGTTCAACGATGGTGTAGTCTTCGTT
GTGGGAGGTGATGTCCAGTTTGATGTCGGTTTTGTAAGCACCCGGCAGCTGAACCGGTTTTTTAGCCATG
TAGGTGGTTTTAACTTCAGCGTCGTAGTGACCACCGTCTTTCAGTTTCAGACGCATTTTGATTTCACCTT
TCAGAGCACCGTCTTCCGGGTACATACGTTCGGTGGAAGCTTCCCAACCCATGGTTTTTTTCTGCATAAC
CGGACCGTCGGACGGGAAGTTGGTACCACGCAGTTTAACTTTGTAGATGAACTCACCGTCTTGCAGGGAG
GAGTCCTGGGTAACGGTAACAACACCACCGTCTTCGAAGTTCATAACACGTTCCCATTTGAAACCTTCCG
GGAAGGACAGTTTCAGGTAGTCCGGGATGTCAGCCGGGTGTTTAACGTAAGCTTTGGAACCGTACTGGAA
CTGCGGGGACAGGATGTCCCAAGCGAACGGCAGCGGACCACCTTTGGTAACTTTCAGTTTAGCGGTCTGG
GTACCTTCGTACGGACGACCTTCACCTTCACCTTCGATTTCGAACTCGTGACCGTTAACGGAACCTTCCA
TACGAACTTTGAAACGCATGAACTCTTTGATAACGTCTTCGGAGGAAGCCATCTAGTATTCACCACCTTT
CTCTAGTAACATTTATTGTACAACACGAGCCCATTTTTGTCAAATAAAATTTAAATTATATCAACGTTAA
TAAGACGTTGTCAATAAAATTATTTTGACAAAATTCCTAGGCGTCGAAAAGTGCTGTGAAGCGTTCAATT
AAATGCGGGGAGTCTGCCACATCGACCTGAACCCAGACAGATGCTGGCATTGGCGGACGCGGACGCGCCG
TCGTGCGCTTCATCACGATTAAAAGATCCAGTTCGGCACCTTTCAACGGTAACGTTGATTCAATCAGAGT
AATGGCATTCCATGAACCGGAAAGCAGCATAATAAACGTGAACTCTTCTCCCAGCATCGCCAGGCGACTG
TCTTCAATATTACAGCCGCAACTACTGACATGACGGGTGATGGTGTTCACAATTCCAGGGCGATCGGCAC
CCAACGCAGTGATCACCAGATAATGTTGCGATGACAGTGTCAAACTGGTTATTCCTTTAAGGGGTGAGTT
GTTCTTAAGGAAAGCATAAAAAAAACATGCATACAACAATCAGAACGGTTCTGTCTGCTTGCTTTTAATG
CCATACCAAACGTACCATTGAGACACTTGTTTGCACAGAGGATGGCCCGAATTCTTGACGGCTAGCTCAG
TCCTAGGTACAGTGCTAGCGGATCTATCGGAAACATAGGTGAGACTCAAGGTCATGATGGACGTGAACAA
AAAAACGAAAATTCGCCACCGAAACGAGCTAAATCACACCCTGGCTCAACTTCCTTTGCCCGCAAAGCGA
GTGATGTATATGGCGCTTGCTCCCATTGATAGCAAAGAACCTCTTGAACGAGGGCGAGTTTTCAAAATTA
GGGCTGAAGACCTTGCAGCGCTCGCCAAAATCACCCCATCGCTTGCTTATCGACAATTAAAAGAGGGTGG
TAAATTACTTGGTGCCAGCAAAATTTCGCTAAGAGGGGATGATATCATTGCTTTAGCTAAAGAGCTTAAC
CTGCTCTTTACTGCTAAAAACTCCCCTGAAGAGTTAGACCTTAACATTATTGAGTGGATAGCTTATTCAA
ATGATGAAGGATACTTGTCTTTAAAATTCACCAGAACCATAGAACCATATATCTCTAGCCTTATTGGGAA
AAAAAATAAATTCACAACGCAATTGTTAACGGCAAGCTTACGCTTAAGTAGCCAGTATTCATCTTCTCTT
TATCAACTTATCAGGAAGCATTACTCTAATTTTAAGAAGAAAAATTATTTTATTATTTCCGTTGATGAGT
TAAAGGAAGAGTTAATAGCTTATACTTTTGATAAAGATGGAAATATTGAGTACAAATACCCTGACTTTCC
TATTTTTAAAAGGGATGTGTTAAATAAAGCCATTGCTGAAATTAAAAAGAAAACAGAAATATCGTTTGTT
GGCTTCACTGTTCATGAAAAAGAAGGAAGAAAAATTAGTAAGCTGAAGTTCGAATTTGTCGTTGATGAAG
ATGAATTTTCTGGCGATAAAGATGATGAAGCTTTTTTTATGAATTTATCTGAAGCTGATGCAGCTTTTCT
CAAGGTATTTGATGAAACCGTACCTCCCAAAAAAGCTAAGGGGTGAGGATCTCCAGGCATCAAATAAAAC
GAAAGGCTCAGTCGAAAGACTGGGCCTTTCGTTTTATCTGTTGTTTGTCGGTGAACGCTCTCTACTAGAG
TCACACTGGCTCACCTTCGGGTGGGCCTTTCTGCGTTTATACCCGGGAAAAAGAGTATTGACTTAAAGTC
TAACCTATAGGTATAATGTGTGGAGACCAGAGGTAAGGAGGTAACAACCATGCGAGTGTTGAAGAAACAT
CTTAATCATGCTAAGGAGGTTTTCTAATGCATACCACCCGACTGAAGAGGGTTGGCGGCTCAGTTATGCT
GACCGTCCCACCGGCACTGCTGAATGCGCTGTCTCTGGGCACAGATAATGAAGTTGGCATGGTCATTGAT
AATGGCCGGCTGATTGTTGAGCCGTACAGACGCCCGCAATATTCACTGGCTGAGCTACTGGCACAGTGTG
ATCCGAATGCTGAAATATCAGCTGAAGAACGAGAATGGCTGGATGCACCGGCGACTGGTCAGGAGGAAAT
CTGAGTCGACCTGCAGTTCGAAGTTCCTATTCTCTAGAAAGTATAGGAACTTCAGAGCGCTTTTGAAGCT
CACGCTGCCGCAAGCACTCAGGGCGCAAGGGCTGCTAAAGGAAGCGGAACACGTAGAAAGCCAGTCCGCA
GAAACGGTGCTGACCCCGGATGAATGTCAGCTACTGGGCTATCTGGACAAGGGAAAACGCAAGCGCAAAG
AGAAAGCAGGTAGCTTGCAGTGGGCTTACATGGCGATAGCTAGACTGGGCGGTTTTATGGACAGCAAGCG
AACCGGAATTGCCAGCTGGGGCGCCCTCTGGTAAGGTTGGGAAGCCCTGCAAAGTAAACTGGATGGCTTT
CTTGCCGCCAAGGATCTGATGGCGCAGGGGATCAAGATCTGATCAAGAGACAGGATGAGGATCGTTTCGC
ATGATTGAACAAGATGGATTGCACGCAGGTTCTCCGGCCGCTTGGGTGGAGAGGCTATTCGGCTATGACT
GGGCACAACAGACAATCGGCTGCTCTGATGCCGCCGTGTTCCGGCTGTCAGCGCAGGGGCGCCCGGTTCT
TTTTGTCAAGACCGACCTGTCCGGTGCCCTGAATGAACTGCAGGACGAGGCAGCGCGGCTATCGTGGCTG
GCCACGACGGGCGTTCCTTGCGCAGCTGTGCTCGACGTTGTCACTGAAGCGGGAAGGGACTGGCTGCTAT
TGGGCGAAGTGCCGGGGCAGGATCTCCTGTCATCTCACCTTGCTCCTGCCGAGAAAGTATCCATCATGGC
TGATGCAATGCGGCGGCTGCATACGCTTGATCCGGCTACCTGCCCATTCGACCACCAAGCGAAACATCGC
ATCGAGCGAGCACGTACTCGGATGGAAGCCGGTCTTGTCGATCAGGATGATCTGGACGAAGAGCATCAGG
GGCTCGCGCCAGCCGAACTGTTCGCCAGGCTCAAGGCGCGTATGCCCGACGGCGAGGATCTCGTCGTGAC
CCATGGCGATGCCTGCTTGCCGAATATCATGGTGGAAAATGGCCGCTTTTCTGGATTCATCGACTGTGGC
CGGCTGGGTGTGGCGGACCGCTATCAGGACATAGCGTTGGCTACCCGTGATATTGCTGAAGAGCTTGGCG
GCGAATGGGCTGACCGCTTCCTCGTGCTTTACGGTATCGCCGCTCCCGATTCGCAGCGCATCGCCTTCTA
TCGCCTTCTTGACGAGTTCTTCTAATAAGGGGATCTTGAAGTTCCTATTCCGAAGTTCCTATTCTCTAGA
AAGTATAGGAACTTCGAAGCAGCTCCAGCCTACAGCATGCCGGTTTGCTGTAAAGTTTAGGGAGATTTGA
TGGCTTACTCTGTTCAAAAGTCGCGCCTGGCAAAGGTTGCGGGTGTTTCGCTTGTTTTATTACTCGCTGC
CTGTAGTTCTGACTCACGCTATAAGCGTCAGGTCAGTGGTGATGAAGCCTACCTGGAAGCGGCACCGCTT
GCGGAGCTTCATGCCCCGGCTGGAATGATTTTGCCGGTGACCTCCGGTGATTATGCAATCCCGGTGACCA
ACGGTAGTGGTGCTGTCGGTAAGGCGCTGGACATTCACTAGTCTTGGACTCCTGTTGATAGATCCAGTAA
TGACCTCAGAACTCCATCTGGATTTGTTCAGAACGCTCGGTTGCCGCCGGGCGTTTTTTATTGGTGAGAA
TCCAGGGGTCCCCAATAATTACGATTTAAATTAGTAGCCCGCCTAATGAGCGGGCTTTTTTTTAATTCCC
CTATTTGTTTATTTTTCTAAATACATTCAAATATGTATCCGCTCATGAGACAATAACCCTGATAAATGCT
TCAATAATATTGAAAAAGGAAGAGTATGAGCATTCAGCATTTTCGTGTGGCGCTGATTCCGTTTTTTGCG
GCGTTTTGCCTGCCGGTGTTTGCGCATCCGGAAACCCTGGTGAAAGTGAAAGATGCGGAAGATCAACTGG
GTGCGCGCGTGGGCTATATTGAACTGGATCTGAACAGCGGCAAAATTCTGGAATCTTTTCGTCCGGAAGA
ACGTTTTCCGATGATGAGCACCTTTAAAGTGCTGCTGTGCGGTGCGGTTCTGAGCCGTGTGGATGCGGGC
CAGGAACAACTGGGCCGTCGTATTCATTATAGCCAGAACGATCTGGTGGAATATAGCCCGGTGACCGAAA
AACATCTGACCGATGGCATGACCGTGCGTGAACTGTGCAGCGCGGCGATTACCATGAGCGATAACACCGC
GGCGAACCTGCTGCTGACGACCATTGGCGGTCCGAAAGAACTGACCGCGTTTCTGCATAACATGGGCGAT
CATGTGACCCGTCTGGATCGTTGGGAACCGGAACTGAACGAAGCGATTCCGAACGATGAACGTGATACCA
CCATGCCGGCAGCAATGGCGACCACCCTGCGTAAACTGCTGACGGGTGAGCTGCTGACCCTGGCAAGCCG
CCAGCAACTGATTGATTGGATGGAAGCGGATAAAGTGGCGGGTCCGCTGCTGCGTAGCGCGCTGCCGGCT
GGCTGGTTTATTGCGGATAAAAGCGGTGCGGGCGAACGTGGCAGCCGTGGCATTATTGCGGCGCTGGGCC
CGGATGGTAAACCGAGCCGTATTGTGGTGATTTATACCACCGGCAGCCAGGCGACGATGGATGAACGTAA
CCGTCAGATTGCGGAAATTGGCGCGAGCCTGATTAAACATTGGTAAACCGATACAATTAAAGGCTCCTTT
TGGAGCCTTTTTTTTTGGACGACCCTTGTCCTTTTCCGCTGCATAACCCTGCTTCGGGGTCATTATAGCG
ATTTTTTCGGTATATCCATCCTTTTTCGCACGATATACAGGATTTTGCCAAAGGGTTCGTGTAGACTTTC
CTTGGTGTATCCAACGGCGTCAGCCGGGCAGGATAGGTGAAGTAGGCCCACCCGCGAGCGGGTGTTCCTT
CTTCACTGTCCCTTATTCGCACCTGGCGGTGCTCAACGGGAATCCTGCTCTGCGAGGCTGGCCGTAGGCC
GGCCGCGATGCAGGTGGCTGCTGAACCCCCAGCCGGAACTGACCCCACAAGGCCCTAGCGTTTGCAATGC
ACCAGGTCATCATTGACCCAGGCGTGTTCCACCAGGCCGCTGCCTCGCAACTCTTCGCAGGCTTCGCCGA
CCTGCTCGCGCCACTTCTTCACGCGGGTGGAATCCGATCCGCACATGAGGCGGAAGGTTTCCAGCTTGAG
CGGGTACGGCTCCCGGTGCGAGCTGAAATAGTCGAACATCCGTCGGGCCGTCGGCGACAGCTTGCGGTAC
TTCTCCCATATGAATTTCGTGTAGTGGTCGCCAGCAAACAGCACGACGATTTCCTCGTCGATCAGGACCT
GGCAACGGGACGTTTTCTTGCCACGGTCCAGGACGCGGAAGCGGTGCAGCAGCGACACCGATTCCAGGTG
CCCAACGCGGTCGGACGTGAAGCCCATCGCCGTCGCCTGTAGGCGCGACAGGCATTCCTCGGCCTTCGTG
TAATACCGGCCATTGATCGACCAGCCCAGGTCCTGGCAAAGCTCGTAGAACGTGAAGGTGATCGGCTCGC
CGATAGGGGTGCGCTTCGCGTACTCCAACACCTGCTGCCACACCAGTTCGTCATCGTCGGCCCGCAGCTC
GACGCCGGTGTAGGTGATCTTCACGTCCTTGTTGACGTGGAAAATGACCTTGTTTTGCAGCGCCTCGCGC
GGGATTTTCTTGTTGCGCGTGGTGAACAGGGCAGAGCGGGCCGTGTCGTTTGGCATCGCTCGCATCGTGT
CCGGCCACGGCGCAATATCGAACAAGGAAAGCTGCATTTCCTTGATCTGCTGCTTCGTGTGTTTCAGCAA
CGCGGCCTGCTTGGCTTCGCTGACCTGTTTTGCCAGGTCCTCGCCGGCGGTTTTTCGCTTCTTGGTCGTC
ATAGTTCCTCGCGTGTCGATGGTCATCGACTTCGCCAAACCTGCCGCCTCCTGTTCGAGACGACGCGAAC
GCTCCACGGCGGCCGATGGCGCGGGCAGGGCAGGGGGAGCCAGTTGCACGCTGTCGCGCTCGATCTTGGC
CGTAGCTTGCTGGACTATCGAGCCGACGGACTGGAAGGTTTCGCGGGGCGCACGCATGACGGTGCGGCTT
GCGATGGTTTCGGCATCCTCGGCGGAAAACCCCGCGTCGATCAGTTCTTGCCTGTATGCCTTCCGGTCAA
ACGTCCGATTCATTCACCCTCCTTGCGGGATTGCCCCGGAATTAATTCCCCGGATCGATCCGTCGATCTT
GATCCCCTGCGCCATCAGATCCTTGGCGGCAAGAAAGCCATCCAGTTTACTTTGCAGGGCTTCCCAACCT
TACCAGAGGGCGCCCCAGCTGGCAATTCCGGTTCGCTTGCTGTCCATAAAACCGCCCAGTCTAGCTATCG
CCATGTAAGCCCACTGCAAGCTACCTGCTTTCTCTTTGCGCTTGCGTTTTCCCTTGTCCAGATAGCCCAG
TAGCTGACATTCATCCGGGGTCAGCACCGTTTCTGCGGACTGGCTTTCTACGTGGCTGCCATTTTTGGGG
TGAGGCCGTTCGCGGCCGAGGGGCGCAGCCCCTGGGGGGATGGGAGGCCCGCGTTAGCGGGCCGGGAGGG
TTCGAGAAGGGGGGGCACCCCCCTTCGGCGTGCGCGGTCACGCGCACAGGGCGCAGCCCTGGTTAAAAAC
AAGGTTTATAAATATTGGTTTAAAAGCAGGTTAAAAGACAGGTTAGCGGTGGCCGAAAAACGGGCGGAAA
CCCTTGCAAATGCTGGATTTTCTGCCTGTGGACAGCCCCTCAAATGTCAATAGGTGCGCCCCTCATCTGT
CAGCACTCTGCCCCTCAAGTGTCAAGGATCGCGCCCCTCATCTGTCAGTAGTCGCGCCCCTCAAGTGTCA
ATACCGCAGGGCACTTATCCCCAGGCTTGTCCACATCATCTGTGGGAAACTCGCGTAAAATCAGGCGTTT
TCGCCGATTTGCGAGGCTGGCCAGCTCCACGTCGCCGGCCGAAATCGAGCCTGCCCCTCATCTGTCAACG
CCGCGCCGGGTGAGTCGGCCCCTCAAGTGTCAACGTCCGCCCCTCATCTGTCAGTGAGGGCCAAGTTTTC
CGCGAGGTATCCACAACGCCGGCGGCCCTACATGGCTCTGCTGTAGTGAGTGGGTTGCGCTCCGGCAGCG
GTCCTGATCCCCCGCAGAAAAAAAGGATCTCAAGAAGATCCTTTGATCTTTTCTACGGCGCGCCCAGCTG
TCTAGGGCGGCGGATTTGTCCTACTCAGGAGAGCGTTCACCGACAAACAACAGATAAAACGAAAGGCCCA
GTCTTTCGACTGAGCCTTTCGTTTTATTTGATGCCT
Features (pLannotate 1.2.2; 22 found; start..end, strand, type, name):
      8..682     -  CDS            mRFP1: mRFP1 is a basic (constitutively fluorescent) red fluorescent protein published in 2002, derived from Discosoma sp.. It is reported to be a somewhat slowly-maturing monomer with low acid sensitivity.
    810..1163    -  CDS            gcvR (fragment): GCVR_ECOLI - Also known as yffD. Experimental evidence at protein level: Swiss-Prot protein existence level 1. Negative transcriptional regulator of the glycine cleavage system operon (GCV). Does not autoregulate its own expression. It is not yet known how GcvR acts as a repressor. It does not seem to bind DNA. It could interact with GcvA and suppress its activatory activity. From Escherichia coli (strain K12).
   1315..1339    +  promoter       J23119(SpeI) promoter (fragment): bacterial promoter (Registry of Standard Biological Parts BBa J23119) modified to end with an SpeI site
   1372..2283    +  CDS            pir: PIR_ECOLX - Experimental evidence at protein level: Swiss-Prot protein existence level 1. Initiation for plasmid R6K DNA replication. From Escherichia coli.
   2301..2372    +  terminator     rrnB T1 terminator: transcription terminator T1 from the E. coli rrnB gene
   2388..2415    +  terminator     T7Te terminator: phage T7 early transcription terminator
   2547..2801    +  CDS            pemI: PEMI_ECOLX - Experimental evidence at protein level: Swiss-Prot protein existence level 1. Antitoxin component of a type II toxin-antitoxin (TA) system. Labile antitoxin that binds to its cognate PemK endoribonuclease toxin and neutralizes its activity. Responsible for the stable maintenance of the plasmid during cell division. Both PemI and PemK proteins bind to the promoter region of the pem operon to autoregulate their synthesis. From Escherichia coli.
   2820..2853    +  protein_bind   FRT (minimal): supports FLP-mediated excision but not integration (Turan and Bode, 2011) FLP recombinase from the Saccharomyces cerevisiae 2μ plasmid
   2860..3189    +  CDS            tnpA (fragment): TN5P_ECOLX - Also known as tnp. Experimental evidence at protein level: Swiss-Prot protein existence level 1. Mediates transposition of transposon Tn5 by a 'cut and paste' mechanism. First, the monomeric transposase binds the 19 bp inverted DNA repeats flanking the transposon. Then, dimerization of the DNA- bound transposase creates a synaptic DNA complex. After nicking of the first DNA strand, excision of the transposon proceeds through a series of intermediates. The transposase then mediates the insertion of the transposon at a new site by strand transfer. The activity of the wild- type tran
   3221..4012    +  CDS            neo: KKA2_KLEPN - Also known as kan, nptII. Experimental evidence at protein level: Swiss-Prot protein existence level 1. Resistance to kanamycin, neomycin, paromomycin, ribostamycin, butirosin and gentamicin B. From Klebsiella pneumoniae.
   4028..4075    +  protein_bind   FRT: FLP-mediated recombination occurs in the 8-bp core sequence TCTAGAAA (Turan and Bode, 2011). FLP recombinase from the Saccharomyces cerevisiae 2μ plasmid
   4130..4375    +  CDS            bamC (fragment): BAMC_ECOLI - Also known as dapX, nlpB. Experimental evidence at protein level: Swiss-Prot protein existence level 1. Part of the outer membrane protein assembly complex (Bam), which is involved in assembly and insertion of beta-barrel proteins into the outer membrane. Nonessential member of the complex that stabilizes the interaction between the essential proteins BamA and BamD. Efficient substrate folding and insertion into the outer membrane requires all 5 subunits (PubMed:20378773, PubMed:21823654, PubMed:27686148). A lateral gate may open between the first and last strands of the BamA beta
   4387..4481    +  terminator     lambda t0 terminator: transcription terminator from phage lambda
   4554..4645    +  promoter       AmpR promoter: bla
   4646..5503    +  CDS            bla: BLAT_ECOLX - Experimental evidence at protein level: Swiss-Prot protein existence level 1. TEM-type are the most prevalent beta-lactamases in enterobacteria; they hydrolyze the beta-lactam bond in susceptible beta-lactam antibiotics, thus conferring resistance to penicillins and cephalosporins. TEM-3 and TEM-4 are capable of hydrolyzing cefotaxime and ceftazidime. TEM-5 is capable of hydrolyzing ceftazidime. TEM-6 is capable of hydrolyzing ceftazidime and aztreonam. TEM-8/CAZ-2, TEM- 16/CAZ-7 and TEM-24/CAZ-6 are markedly active against ceftazidime. IRT- 4 shows resistance to beta-lactamase in
   5510..5549    +  terminator     fd terminator: central terminator from bacteriophage fd (Otsuka and Kunisawa, 1982)
   5696..5804    +  oriT           oriT: incP origin of transfer
   5865..7013    -  CDS            trfA: trans-acting replication protein that binds to and activates oriV
   7065..7346    -  CDS            tnpA (fragment): TN5P_ECOLX - Also known as tnp. Experimental evidence at protein level: Swiss-Prot protein existence level 1. Mediates transposition of transposon Tn5 by a 'cut and paste' mechanism. First, the monomeric transposase binds the 19 bp inverted DNA repeats flanking the transposon. Then, dimerization of the DNA- bound transposase creates a synaptic DNA complex. After nicking of the first DNA strand, excision of the transposon proceeds through a series of intermediates. The transposase then mediates the insertion of the transposon at a new site by strand transfer. The activity of the wild- type tran
   7406..7937    -  rep_origin     oriV: incP origin of replication
   7993..8028    -  rep_origin     CloDF13 ori (fragment): Plasmids containing the CloDF13 (CDF) origin of replication can be propagated in E. coli cells that contain additional plasmids with compatible origins.
   8064..8150    -  terminator     rrnB T1 terminator: Escherichia coli rrnB; transcription terminator T1 from the E. coli rrnB gene
