[The description below was written by a language model from this plasmid's Addgene catalogue record and pLannotate feature annotations shown in this document.]
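Description:
pSEVA12DKR-J is a low-copy bacterial plasmid built on the modular SEVA backbone and forms part of the GeneGuard biosafety plasmid system. It replicates through the broad-host-range incP (RK2) oriV together with its trans-acting initiator trfA, carries an incP oriT that allows conjugative mobilisation, and is selected with ampicillin through the bla gene. A second marker, kanamycin resistance, lies inside the cargo. Terminators (lambda t0, rrnB T1, fd) insulate the backbone modules, as is typical of SEVA vectors.

The payload is a synthetic "genomic cassette" meant to be moved into the E. coli chromosome to replace dapA. Fragments annotated as gcvR and bamC flank the cassette and presumably serve as the homology arms, although the record does not say so explicitly. Between them, a J23119-type constitutive promoter drives pir, which encodes the pi protein that initiates R6K replication, followed by rrnB T1 and T7Te terminators. The "RBS J" variant is described as giving high-copy support for an R6K conditional origin of replication. Next comes the Kis antitoxin (annotated as its homologue pemI); the record does not annotate its promoter. A neo kanamycin-resistance gene bracketed by FRT sites then allows the marker to be removed by FLP after integration. An mRFP1 coding sequence sits outside the arms on the opposite strand; its role is not stated.

The resulting strain would supply replication initiator, antitoxin and a dapA auxotrophy, making it a dedicated host for the companion plasmid pSEVAD1K. The source attribution mentioning Zeta/Epsilon toxin-antitoxin parts does not match any annotated feature here.
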