Addgene plasmid #58306: pSEVA12DKR-J
Purpose: GeneGuard genomic cassette: for constructing ΔdapA::RBS J pi, Kis, FRT-kanR-FRT (high-copy support for R6K COR). Will support pSEVAD1K.
Depositing lab: Tom Ellis. Depositing organization: Imperial College London. Publication: GeneGuard: a Modular Plasmid System Designed for Biosafety. Wright O, Delmans M, Stan GB, Ellis T. ACS Synth Biol. 2014 May 13. 10.1021/sb500234s PubMed 24847673.
Backbone
  Vector backbone: SEVA
  Vector type: Bacterial Expression, Synthetic Biology
Growth in bacteria
  Bacterial resistance: Ampicillin and Kanamycin, 100 & 50 μg/mL
  Growth temperature: 37°C
  Growth strain: DH10B
  Growth instructions: Growth may be sluggish due to high expression levels of genomic cassette.
  Copy number: Low Copy
Gene/Insert
  Gene/Insert name: Genomic cassette
  Species: Synthetic
Resource information
  A portion of this plasmid was derived from a plasmid made by: Zeta/Epsilon. Toxin-Antitoxin parts. Part source: Dr. Urszula Zielenkiewicz (Dept of Microbial Biochemistry, Institute of Biochemistry and Biophysics of the Polish Academy of Sciences)
Terms and licenses: Academic/Nonprofit Terms; Industry Terms: Not Available to Industry
How to cite: pSEVA12DKR-J was a gift from Tom Ellis (Addgene plasmid # 58306 ; http://n2t.net/addgene:58306 ; RRID:Addgene_58306)
