>Addgene plasmid #58306 | pSEVA12DKR-J | addgene partial sequence | sequence record 102093 | K1
ATCCATCTTGTTCAATCATGCGAAACGATCCTCATCCTGTCTCTTGATCAGATCTTGATCCCCTGCGCCA
TCAGATCCTTGGCGGCAAGAAAGCCATCCAGTTTACTTTGCAGGGCTTCCCAACCTTACCAGAGGGCGCC
CCAGCTGGCAATTCCGGTTCGCTTGCTGTCCATAAAACCGCCCAGTCTAGCTATCGCCATGTAAGCCCAC
TGCAAGCTACCTGCTTTCTCTTTGCGCTTGCGTTTTCCCTTGTCCAGATAGCCCAGTAGCTGACATTCAT
CCGGGGTCAGCACCGTTTCTGCGGACTGGCTTTCTACGTGTTCCGCTTCCTTTAGCAGCCCTTGCGCCCT
GAGTGCTTGCGGCAGCGTGAGCTTCAAAAGCGCTCTGAAGTTCCTATACTTTCTAGAGAATAGGAACTTC
GAACTGCAGGTCGACTCAGATTTCCTCCTGACCAGTCGCCGGTGCATCCAGCCATTCTCGTTCTTCAGCT
GATATTTCAGCATTCGGATCACACTGTGCCAGTAGCTCAGCCAGTGAATATTGCGGGCGTCTGTACGGCT
CAACAATCAGCCGGCCATTATCAATGACCATGCCAACTTCATTATCTGTGCCCAGAGACAGCGCATTCAG
CAGTGCCGGTGGGACGGTCAGCATAACTGAGCCGCCAACCCTCTTCAGTCGGGTGGTATGCATTAGAAAA
CCTCCTTAGCATGATTAAGATGTTTCTTCAACACTCGCATGGTTGTTACCTCCTTACCTCTGGTCTCCAC
ACATTATACCTATAGGTTAGACTTTAAGTCAATACTCTTT
