>Addgene plasmid #58306 | pSEVA12DKR-J | addgene partial sequence | sequence record 102096 | pTC14_F1 5'-cctactcaggagagcgttca-3'
GTCTTTCGACTGAGCCTTTCGTTTTATTTGATGCCTTTAATTAAGCACCGGTGGAGTGACGACCTTCAGC
ACGTTCGTACTGTTCAACGATGGTGTAGTCTTCGTTGTGGGAGGTGATGTCCAGTTTGATGTCGGTTTTG
TAAGCACCCGGCAGCTGAACCGGTTTTTTAGCCATGTAGGTGGTTTTAACTTCAGCGTCGTAGTGACCAC
CGTCTTTCAGTTTCAGACGCATTTTGATTTCACCTTTCAGAGCACCGTCTTCCGGGTACATACGTTCGGT
GGAAGCTTCCCAACCCATGGTTTTTTTCTGCATAACCGGACCGTCGGACGGGAAGTTGGTACCACGCAGT
TTAACTTTGTAGATGAACTCACCGTCTTGCAGGGAGGAGTCCTGGGTAACGGTAACAACACCACCGTCTT
CGAAGTTCATAACACGTTCCCATTTGAAACCTTCCGGGAAGGACAGTTTCAGGTAGTCCGGGATGTCAGC
CGGGTGTTTAACGTAAGCTTTGGAACCGTACTGGAACTGCGGGGACAGGATGTCCCAAGCGAACGGCAGC
GGACCACCTTTGGTAACTTTCAGTTTAGCGGTCTGGGTACCTTCGTACGGACGACCTTCACCTTCACCTT
CGATTTCGAACTCGTGACCGTTAACGGAACCTTCCATACGAACTTTGAAACGCATGAACTCTTTGATAAC
GTCTTCGGAGGAAGCCATCTAGTATTCACCACCTTTCTCTAGTAACATTTATTGTACAACACGAGCC
