>Addgene plasmid #58306 | pSEVA12DKR-J | addgene partial sequence | sequence record 102097 | pBbA5c-3 5'-CGTTTTATTTGATGCCTGG-3'
GGTTTCATCAAATACCTTGAGAAAAGCTGCATCAGCTTCAGATAAATTCATAAAAAAAGCTTCATCATCT
TTATCGCCAGAAAATTCATCTTCATCAACGACAAATTCGAACTTCAGCTTACTAATTTTTCTTCCTTCTT
TTTCATGAACAGTGAAGCCAACAAACGATATTTCTGTTTTCTTTTTAATTTCAGCAATGGCTTTATTTAA
CACATCCCTTTTAAAAATAGGAAAGTCAGGGTATTTGTACTCAATATTTCCATCTTTATCAAAAGTATAA
GCTATTAACTCTTCCTTTAACTCATCAACGGAAATAATAAAATAATTTTTCTTCTTAAAATTAGAGTAAT
GCTTCCTGATAAGTTGATAAAGAGAAGATGAATACTGGCTACTTAAGCGTAAGCTTGCCGTTAACAATTG
CGTTGTGAATTTATTTTTTTTCCCAATAAGGCTAGAGATATATGGTTCTATGGTTCTGGTGAATTTTAAA
GACAAGTATCCTTCATCATTTGAATAAGCTATCCACTCAATAATGTTAAGGTCTAACTCTTCAGGGGAGT
TTTTAGCAGTAAAGAGCAGGTTAAGCTCTTTAGCTAAAGCAATGATATCATCCCCTCTTAGCGAAATTTT
GCTGGCACCAAGTAATTTACCACCCTCTTTTAATTGTCGATAAGCAAGCGATGGGGTGATTTTGGCGAGC
GCTGCAAGGTCTTCAGCCCTAATTTTGAAAACTCGCCCTCGTTCAAGAGGTTCTTTGCTATCAATGGGAG
CAAGCGCCATATACATCACTCGCTTTGCGGGCAAAGGAAGTTGAGCCAGGGTGTGATTTAGCTCGTTTCG
GTGGCGAATTTTCGTTTTTTTGTTCACGTCCATCATGACCTTGAGTCTCACCTATGTTTCCGATAGATCC
GCTAGCACTGTACCTA
