>Addgene plasmid #58306 | pSEVA12DKR-J | addgene partial sequence | sequence record 102142 | RNAde-BB-3 5'-tacggacgaccttcaccttc-3'
ACGAACTTTGAAACGCATGAACTCTTTGATAACGTCTTCGGAGGAAGCCATCTAGTATTCACCACCTTTC
TCTAGTAACATTTATTGTACAACACGAGCCCATTTTTGTCAAATAAAATTTAAATTATATCAACGTTAAT
AAGACGTTGTCAATAAAATTATTTTGACAAAATTCCTAGGCGTCGAAAAGTGCTGTGAAGCGTTCAATTA
AATGCGGGGAGTCTGCCACATCGACCTGAACCCAGACAGATGCTGGCATTGGCGGACGCGGACGCGCCGT
CGTGCGCTTCATCACGATTAAAAGATCCAGTTCGGCACCTTTCAACGGTAACGTTGATTCAATCAGAGTA
ATGGCATTCCATGAACCGGAAAGCAGCATAATAAACGTGAACTCTTCTCCCAGCATCGCCAGGCGACTGT
CTTCAATATTACAGCCGCAACTACTGACATGACGGGTGATGGTGTTCACAATTCCAGGGCGATCGGCACC
CAACGCAGTGATCACCAGATAATGTTGCGATGACAGTGTCAAACTGGTTATTCCTTTAAGGGGTGAGTTG
TTCTTAAGGAAAGCATAAAAAAAACATGCATACAACAATCAGAACGGTTCTGTCTGCTTGCTTTTAATGC
CATACCAAACGTACCATTGAGACACTTGTTTGCACAGAGGATGGCCCGAATTCTTGACGGCTAGCTCAGT
CCTAGGTACAGTGCTAGCGGATCTATCGGAAACATAGGTGAGACTCAAGGTCATGATGGACGTGAACAAA
AAAACGAAAATTCGCCACCGAAACGAGCTAAATCACACCCTGGCTCAACTTCCTTTGCCCGCAAAGCGAG
TGATGTATATGGCGCTTGCTCCCATTGATAGCAAAGAACCTCTTGAACGAGGGCGAGTTTTCAAAAT
